>Addgene plasmid #103738 | LSB-hsa-miR-873-3p | depositor full sequence | sequence record 196524 | Full Sequence
AATTGAGGGGATAACGCAGGAAAGAACATGTGAGCAAAAGGCCAGCAAAAGGCCAGGAACCGTAAAAAGG
CCGCGTTGCTGGCGTTTTTCCATAGGCTCCGCCCCCCTGACGAGCATCACAAAAATCGACGCTCAAGTCA
GAGGTGGCGAAACCCGACAGGACTATAAAGATACCAGGCGTTTCCCCCTGGAAGCTCCCTCGTGCGCTCT
CCTGTTCCGACCCTGCCGCTTACCGGATACCTGTCCGCCTTTCTCCCTTCGGGAAGCGTGGCGCTTTCTC
ATAGCTCACGCTGTAGGTATCTCAGTTCGGTGTAGGTCGTTCGCTCCAAGCTGGGCTGTGTGCACGAACC
CCCCGTTCAGCCCGACCGCTGCGCCTTATCCGGTAACTATCGTCTTGAGTCCAACCCGGTAAGACACGAC
TTATCGCCACTGGCAGCAGCCACTGGTAACAGGATTAGCAGAGCGAGGTATGTAGGCGGTGCTACAGAGT
TCTTGAAGTGGTGGCCTAACTACGGCTACACTAGAAGAACAGTATTTGGTATCTGCGCTCTGCTGAAGCC
AGTTACCTTCGGAAAAAGAGTTGGTAGCTCTTGATCCGGCAAACAAACCACCGCTGGTAGCGGTGGTTTT
TTTGTTTGCAAGCAGCAGATTACGCGCAGAAAAAAAGGATCTCAAGAAGATCCTTTGATCTTTTCTACGG
GGTCTGACGCTCAGTGGAACGAAAACTCACGTTAAGGGATTTTGGTCATGAGATTATCAAAAAGGATCTT
CACCTAGATCCTTTTAAATTAAAAATGAAGTTTTAAATCAATCTAAAGTATATATGAGTAAACTTGGTCT
GACAGTTACCAATGCTTAATCAGTGAGGCACCTATCTCAGCGATCTGTCTATTTCGTTCATCCATAGTTG
CCTGACTCCCCGTCGTGTAGATAACTACGATACGGGAGGGCTTACCATCTGGCCCCAGTGCTGCAATGAT
ACCGCGAGAACCACGCTCACCGGCTCCAGATTTATCAGCAATAAACCAGCCAGCCGGAAGGGCCGAGCGC
AGAAGTGGTCCTGCAACTTTATCCGCCTCCATCCAGTCTATTAATTGTTGCCGGGAAGCTAGAGTAAGTA
GTTCGCCAGTTAATAGTTTGCGCAACGTTGTTGCCATTGCTACAGGCATCGTGGTGTCACGCTCGTCGTT
TGGTATGGCTTCATTCAGCTCCGGTTCCCAACGATCAAGGCGAGTTACATGATCCCCCATGTTGTGCAAA
AAAGCGGTTAGCTCCTTCGGTCCTCCGATCGTTGTCAGAAGTAAGTTGGCCGCAGTGTTATCACTCATGG
TTATGGCAGCACTGCATAATTCTCTTACTGTCATGCCATCCGTAAGATGCTTTTCTGTGACTGGTGAGTA
CTCAACCAAGTCATTCTGAGAATAGTGTATGCGGCGACCGAGTTGCTCTTGCCCGGCGTCAATACGGGAT
AATACCGCGCCACATAGCAGAACTTTAAAAGTGCTCATCATTGGAAAACGTTCTTCGGGGCGAAAACTCT
CAAGGATCTTACCGCTGTTGAGATCCAGTTCGATGTAACCCACTCGTGCACCCAACTGATCTTCAGCATC
TTTTACTTTCACCAGCGTTTCTGGGTGAGCAAAAACAGGAAGGCAAAATGCCGCAAAAAAGGGAATAAGG
GCGACACGGAAATGTTGAATACTCATACTCTTCCTTTTTCAATATTATTGAAGCATTTATCAGGGTTATT
GTCTCATGAGCGGATACATATTTGAATGTAGCTCCGAATTTCTCGAGGGCTTGTCGACGACGGCGGTCTC
CGTCGTCAGGATCATGAATTCGACCCGCCTGCCACCATGACCGAGTACAAGCCCACGGTGCGCCTCGCCA
CCCGCGACGACGTCCCCCGGGCCGTACGCACCCTCGCCGCCGCGTTCGCCGACTACCCCGCCACGCGCCA
CACCGTCGACCCGGACCGCCACATCGAGCGGGTCACCGAGCTGCAAGAACTCTTCCTCACGCGCGTCGGG
CTCGACATCGGCAAGGTGTGGGTCGCGGACGACGGCGCCGCGGTGGCGGTCTGGACCACGCCGGAGAGCG
TCGAAGCGGGGGCGGTGTTCGCCGAGATCGGCCCGCGCATGGCCGAGTTGAGCGGTTCCCGGCTGGCCGC
GCAGCAACAGATGGAAGGCCTCCTGGCGCCGCACCGGCCCAAGGAGCCCGCGTGGTTCCTGGCCACCGTC
GGCGTCTCGCCCGACCACCAGGGCAAGGGTCTGGGCAGCGCCGTCGTGCTCCCCGGAGTGGAGGCGGCCG
AGCGCGCCGGGGTGCCCGCCTTCCTGGAGACATCCGCGCCCCGCAACCTCCCCTTCTACGAGCGGCTCGG
CTTCACCGTCACCGCCGACGTCGAGGTGCCCGAAGGACCGCGCACCTGGTGCATGACCCGCAAGCCCGGT
GCCTGATACGCGTGAATTCACTCCTCAGGTGCAGGCTGCCTATCAGAAGGTGGTGGCTGGTGTGGCCAAT
GCCCTGGCTCACAAATACCACTGAGATCTTTTTCCCTCTGCCAAAAATTATGGGGACATCATGAAGCCCC
TTGAGCATCTGACTTCTGGCTAATAAAGGAAATTTATTTTCATTGCAATAGTGTGTTGGAATTTTTTGTG
TCTCTCACTCGGAAGGACATATGGGAGGGCAAATCATTTAAAACATCAGAATGAGTATTTGGTTTAGAGT
TTGGCAACATATGCCCATATGCTGGCTGCCATGAACAAAGGTTGGCTATAAAGAGGTCATCAGTATATGA
AACAGCCCCCTGCTGTCCATTCCTTATTCCATAGAAAAGCCTTGACTTGAGGTTAGATTTTTTTTATATT
TTGTTTTGTGTTATTTTTTTCTTTAACATCCCTAAAATTTTCCTTACATGTTTTACTAGCCAGATTTTTC
CTCCTCTCCTGACTACTCCCAGTCATAGCTGTCCCTCTTCTCTTATGGAGATCCCTCGACCTGCAGCCCA
AGCTTGAATTCTCTAGAATTACCCTGTTATCCCTATGCTTGGTTTACCGAGCTCTTATTGGTTTTCAAAC
TTCATTGACTGTGCCCAACGCGCCTGGGAGCTCACGGGGACAGCCCCCCCCCAAAGCCCCCAGGGATGTA
ATTACGTCCCTCCCCCGCTAGGGGGCAGCAGCGAGCCGCCCGGGGCTCCGCTCCGGTCCGGCGCTCCCCC
CGCATCCCCGAGCCGGCAGCGTGCGGGGACAGCCCGGGCACGGGGAAGGTGGCACGGGATCGCTTTCCTC
TGAACGCTTCTCGCTGCTCTTTGAGCCTGCAGACACCTGGGGGGATACGGGGAAAAAGCTAGGCTGAAAG
ACCGGTTCTTAGAATGACACGCGCCTGGGAGCTCACGGGGACAGCCCCCCCCCAAAGCCCCCAGGGATGT
AATTACGTCCCTCCCCCGCTAGGGGGCAGCAGCGAGCCGCCCGGGGCTCCGCTCCGGTCCGGCGCTCCCC
CCGCATCCCCGAGCCGGCAGCGTGCGGGGACAGCCCGGGCACGGGGAAGGTGGCACGGGATCGCTTTCCT
CTGAACGCTTCTCGCTGCTCTTTGAGCCTGCAGACACCTGGGGGGATACGGGGAAAAAGCTAACTTCTGA
GACGACAACTTTGTATAGAAAAGTTGGCTCCGAATTCGCCCTTGACAGCAGAGATCCAGTTTGGTTAATT
AATTGGCTCCGGTGCCCGTCAGTGGGCAGAGCGCACATCGCCCACAGTCCCCGAGAAGTTGTGGGGAGGG
GTCGGCAATTGAACCGGTGCCTAGAGAAGGTGGCGCGGGGTAAACTGGGAAAGTGATGTCGTGTACTGGC
TCCGCCTTTTTCCCGAGGGTGGGGGAGAACCGTATATAAGTGCAGTAGTCGCCGTGAACGTTCTTTTTCG
CAACGGGTTTGCCGCCAGAACACAGGTAAGTGCCGTGTGTGGTTCCCGCGGGCCTGGCCTCTTTACGGGT
TATGGCCCTTGCGTGCCTTGAATTACTTCCACCTGGCTGCAGTACGTGATTCTTGATCCCGAGCTTCGGG
TTGGAAGTGGGTGGGAGAGTTCGAGGCCTTGCGCTTAAGGAGCCCCTTCGCCTCGTGCTTGAGTTGAGGC
CTGGCCTGGGCGCTGGGGCCGCCGCGTGCGAATCTGGTGGCACCTTCGCGCCTGTCTCGCTGCTTTCGAT
AAGTCTCTAGCCATTTAAAATTTTTGATGACCTGCTGCGACGCTTTTTTTCTGGCAAGATAGTCTTGTAA
ATGCGGGCCAAGATCTGCACACTGGTATTTCGGTTTTTGGGGCCGCGGGCGGCGACGGGGCCCGTGCGTC
CCAGCGCACATGTTCGGCGAGGCGGGGCCTGCGAGCGCGGCCACCGAGAATCGGACGGGGGTAGTCTCAA
GCTGGCCGGCCTGCTCTGGTGCCTGGCCTCGCGCCGCCGTGTATCGCCCCGCCCTGGGCGGCAAGGCTGG
CCCGGTCGGCACCAGTTGCGTGAGCGGAAAGATGGCCGCTTCCCGGCCCTGCTGCAGGGAGCTCAAAATG
GAGGACGCGGCGCTCGGGAGAGCGGGCGGGTGAGTCACCCACACAAAGGAAAAGGGCCTTTCCGTCCTCA
GCCGTCGCTTCATGTGACTCCACGGAGTACCGGGCGCCGTCCAGGCACCTCGATTAGTTCTCGAGCTTTT
GGAGTACGTCGTCTTTAGGTTGGGGGGAGGGGTTTTATGCGATGGAGTTTCCCCACACTGAGTGGGTGGA
GACTGAAGTTAGGCCAGCTTGGCACTTGATGTAATTCTCCTTGGAATTTGCCCTTTTTGAGTTTGGATCT
TGGTTCATTCTCAAGCCTCAGACAGTGGTTCAAAGTTTTTTTCTTCCATTTCAGGTGTCGTGAGAAGGGC
GAATTCGACCCAAGTTTGTACAAAAAAGCAGGCTGGATCCAGGTGCCACCATGGTGAGCGAGCTGATTAA
GGAGAACATGCACATGAAGCTGTACATGGAGGGCACCGTGAACAACCACCACTTCAAGTGCACATCCGAG
GGCGAAGGCAAGCCCTACGAGGGCACCCAGACCATGAGAATCAAGGCGGTCGAGGGCGGCCCTCTCCCCT
TCGCCTTCGACATCCTGGCTACCAGCTTCATGTACGGCAGCAAAACCTTCATCAACCACACCCAGGGCAT
CCCCGACTTCTTTAAGCAGTCCTTCCCCGAGGGCTTCACATGGGAGAGAGTCACCACATACGAAGATGGG
GGCGTGCTGACCGCTACCCAGGACACCAGCCTCCAGGACGGCTGCCTCATCTACAACGTCAAGATCAGAG
GGGTGAACTTCCCATCCAACGGCCCTGTGATGCAGAAGAAAACACTCGGCTGGGAGGCCTCCACCGAGAC
ACTGTACCCCGCTGACGGCGGCCTGGAAGGCAGAGCCGACATGGCCCTGAAGCTCGTGGGCGGGGGCCAC
CTGATCTGCAACCTTAAGACCACATACAGATCCAAGAAACCCGCTAAGAACCTCAAGATGCCCGGCGTCT
ACTATGTGGACAGGAGACTGGAAAGAATCAAGGAGGCCGACAAAGAGACATACGTCGAGCAGCACGAGGT
GGCTGTGGCCAGATACTGCGACCTCCCTAGCAAACTGGGGCACAAACTTAATTGAGAATTCTACCACCCA
GCTTTCTTGTACAAAGTGGTACGTCTCAAGACCAGAGGTCTCTGCTTATGGGTTATCCCGGGAACTCATC
AGTCTCCTCCCGGGAACTCATCAGTCTCCTCCCGGGAACTCATCAGTCTCCTCCCGGGAACTCATCAGTC
TCCCAACCAGAAGAGACCTGTGCTTCACTCCTCAGGTGCAGGCTGCCTATCAGAAGGTGGTGGCTGGTGT
GGCCAATGCCCTGGCTCACAAATACCACTGAGATCTTTTTCCCTCTGCCAAAAATTATGGGGACATCATG
AAGCCCCTTGAGCATCTGACTTCTGGCTAATAAAGGAAATTTATTTTCATTGCAATAGTGTGTTGGAATT
TTTTGTGTCTCTCACTCGGAAGGACATATGGGAGGGCAAATCATTTAAAACATCAGAATGAGTATTTGGT
TTAGAGTTTGGCAACATATGCCCATATGCTGGCTGCCATGAACAAAGGTTGGCTATAAAGAGGTCATCAG
TATATGAAACAGCCCCCTGCTGTCCATTCCTTATTCCATAGAAAAGCCTTGACTTGAGGTTAGATTTTTT
TTATATTTTGTTTTGTGTTATTTTTTTCTTTAACATCCCTAAAATTTTCCTTACATGTTTTACTAGCCAG
ATTTTTCCTCCTCTCCTGACTACTCCCAGTCATAGCTGTCCCTCTTCTCTTATGGAGATCCCGAGCGGTG
CGTTTTTATGCTTGTAGTATTGTATAATGTTTTTAAGATCCAAGCTTCTGACCTCTTCTCTTCCTCCCAC
AGGGCCTCGAGACAATTGCATCGATGGTACCAGTGAAAGTCTGCAATGAATTCGAGTTGGCGCGCCTGTC
ATTCTAAATCTCTCTTTCAGCCTAAAGCTTTTTCCCCGTATCCCCCCAGGTGTCTGCAGGCTCAAAGAGC
AGCGAGAAGCGTTCAGAGGAAAGCGATCCCGTGCCACCTTCCCCGTGCCCGGGCTGTCCCCGCACGCTGC
CGGCTCGGGGATGCGGGGGGAGCGCCGGACCGGAGCGGAGCCCCGGGCGGCTCGCTGCTGCCCCCTAGCG
GGGGAGGGACGTAATTACATCCCTGGGGGCTTTGGGAGGGGGCTGTCCCCGTGAGCTCCCAGGCGCGCCT
GTCATTCTAAATCTCTCTTTCAGCCTAAAGCTTTTTCCCCGTATCCCCCCAGGTGTCTGCAGGCTCAAAG
AGCAGCGAGAAGCGTTCAGAGGAAAGCGATCCCGTGCCACCTTCCCCGTGCCCGGGCTGTCCCCGCACGC
TGCCGGCTCGGGGATGCGGGGGGAGCGCCGGACCGGAGCGGAGCCCCGGGCGGCTCGCTGCTGCCCCCTA
GCGGGGGAGGGACGTAATTACATCCCTGGGGGCTTTGGGGGGGGGCTGTCCCCGTGAGCTCCCAGGCGCG
CCAACTCGGTACCGTATCGATGTCGACGTTAACGCTAGTGATATCAACTTTGTATAGAAAAGTTGGCTCC
GAATTCGCCCTTGACAGCAGAGATCCAGTTTGGTTAATTAATTGGCTCCGGTGCCCGTCAGTGGGCAGAG
CGCACATCGCCCACAGTCCCCGAGAAGTTGTGGGGAGGGGTCGGCAATTGAACCGGTGCCTAGAGAAGGT
GGCGCGGGGTAAACTGGGAAAGTGATGTCGTGTACTGGCTCCGCCTTTTTCCCGAGGGTGGGGGAGAACC
GTATATAAGTGCAGTAGTCGCCGTGAACGTTCTTTTTCGCAACGGGTTTGCCGCCAGAACACAGGTAAGT
GCCGTGTGTGGTTCCCGCGGGCCTGGCCTCTTTACGGGTTATGGCCCTTGCGTGCCTTGAATTACTTCCA
CCTGGCTGCAGTACGTGATTCTTGATCCCGAGCTTCGGGTTGGAAGTGGGTGGGAGAGTTCGAGGCCTTG
CGCTTAAGGAGCCCCTTCGCCTCGTGCTTGAGTTGAGGCCTGGCCTGGGCGCTGGGGCCGCCGCGTGCGA
ATCTGGTGGCACCTTCGCGCCTGTCTCGCTGCTTTCGATAAGTCTCTAGCCATTTAAAATTTTTGATGAC
CTGCTGCGACGCTTTTTTTCTGGCAAGATAGTCTTGTAAATGCGGGCCAAGATCTGCACACTGGTATTTC
GGTTTTTGGGGCCGCGGGCGGCGACGGGGCCCGTGCGTCCCAGCGCACATGTTCGGCGAGGCGGGGCCTG
CGAGCGCGGCCACCGAGAATCGGACGGGGGTAGTCTCAAGCTGGCCGGCCTGCTCTGGTGCCTGGCCTCG
CGCCGCCGTGTATCGCCCCGCCCTGGGCGGCAAGGCTGGCCCGGTCGGCACCAGTTGCGTGAGCGGAAAG
ATGGCCGCTTCCCGGCCCTGCTGCAGGGAGCTCAAAATGGAGGACGCGGCGCTCGGGAGAGCGGGCGGGT
GAGTCACCCACACAAAGGAAAAGGGCCTTTCCGTCCTCAGCCGTCGCTTCATGTGACTCCACGGAGTACC
GGGCGCCGTCCAGGCACCTCGATTAGTTCTCGAGCTTTTGGAGTACGTCGTCTTTAGGTTGGGGGGAGGG
GTTTTATGCGATGGAGTTTCCCCACACTGAGTGGGTGGAGACTGAAGTTAGGCCAGCTTGGCACTTGATG
TAATTCTCCTTGGAATTTGCCCTTTTTGAGTTTGGATCTTGGTTCATTCTCAAGCCTCAGACAGTGGTTC
AAAGTTTTTTTCTTCCATTTCAGGTGTCGTGAGAAGGGCGAATTCGACCCAAGTTTGTACAAAAAAGCAG
GCTCGCCACCATGGTGAGCAAGGGCGAGGAGCTGTTCACCGGGGTGGTGCCCATCCTGGTCGAGCTGGAC
GGCGACGTAAACGGCCACAAGTTCAGCGTGAGGGGCGAGGGCGAGGGCGATGCCACCAACGGCAAGCTGA
CCCTGAAGTTCATCTGCACCACCGGCAAGCTGCCCGTGCCCTGGCCCACCCTCGTGACCACCCTGAGCCA
CGGCGTGCAGTGCTTCGCCCGCTACCCCGACCACATGAAGCAGCACGACTTCTTCAAGTCCGCCATGCCC
GAAGGCTACGTCCAGGAGCGCACCATCTTCTTCAAGGACGACGGCACCTACAAGACCCGCGCCGAGGTGA
AGTTCGAGGGCGACACCCTAGTGAACCGCATCGAGCTGAAGGGCGTCGACTTCAAGGAGGACGGCAACAT
CCTGGGGCACAAGCTGGAGTACAACTTCAACAGCCACAACATCTATATCATGGCCGTCAAGCAGAAGAAC
GGCATCAAGGTGAACTTCAAGATCCGCCACAACGTGGAGGACGGCAGCGTGCAGCTCGCCGACCACTACC
AGCAGAACACCCCCATCGGCGACGGCCCCGTGCTGCTGCCCGACAGCCACTACCTGAGCACCCAGTCCGT
GCTGAGCAAAGACCCCAACGAGAAGCGCGATCACATGGTCCTGCTGGAGTTCCGCACCGCCGCCGGGATC
ACTCTCGGCATGGACGAGCTGTACAAGTAATACCACCCAGCTTTCTTGTACAAAGTGGTACGCGTGAATT
CACTCCTCAGGTGCAGGCTGCCTATCAGAAGGTGGTGGCTGGTGTGGCCAATGCCCTGGCTCACAAATAC
CACTGAGATCTTTTTCCCTCTGCCAAAAATTATGGGGACATCATGAAGCCCCTTGAGCATCTGACTTCTG
GCTAATAAAGGAAATTTATTTTCATTGCAATAGTGTGTTGGAATTTTTTGTGTCTCTCACTCGGAAGGAC
ATATGGGAGGGCAAATCATTTAAAACATCAGAATGAGTATTTGGTTTAGAGTTTGGCAACATATGCCCAT
ATGCTGGCTGCCATGAACAAAGGTTGGCTATAAAGAGGTCATCAGTATATGAAACAGCCCCCTGCTGTCC
ATTCCTTATTCCATAGAAAAGCCTTGACTTGAGGTTAGATTTTTTTTATATTTTGTTTTGTGTTATTTTT
TTCTTTAACATCCCTAAAATTTTCCTTACATGTTTTACTAGCCAGATTTTTCCTCCTCTCCTGACTACTC
CCAGTCATAGCTGTCCCTCTTCTCTTATGGAGATCCCTCGACCTGCAGCCCAAGCTTGGCGTAATCATGG
TCATAGCTGTTTCCTGTGTGAAATTGTTATCCGCTCACAATTCCACACAACATACGAGCCGGAAGCATAA
AGTGTAAAGCCTGGGGTGCCTAATGAGTGAGCTAACTCACATTAATTGCGTTGCGCTCACTGCCCGCTTT
CCAGTCGGGAAACCTGTCGTGCCAGCGGATCGACAGTACTAAGCTTGGTCTAATACCCAATCTCTCGTCT
TATCCAGATGTTTTATACGCCTCTGGCCCGTGTCTCAAAATCTCTGATGTTACATTGCACAAGATAAAAT
AATATCATCATGAACAATAAAACTGTCTGCTTACATAAACAGTAATACAAGGGGTGTTATGAGCCATATT
CAACGGGAAACGTCGAGGCCGCGATTAAATTCCAACATGGATGCTGATTTATATGGGTATAAATGGGCTC
GCGATAATGTCGGGCAATCAGGTGCGACAATCTATCGCTTGTATGGGAAGCCCGATGCGCCAGAGTTGTT
TCTGAAACATGGCAAAGGTAGCGTTGCCAATGATGTTACAGATGAGATGGTCAGACTAAACTGGCTGACG
GAATTTATGCCTCTTCCGACCATCAAGCATTTTATCCGTACTCCTGATGATGCATGGTTACTCACCACTG
CGATCCCCGGAAAAACAGCATTCCAGGTATTAGAAGAATATCCTGATTCAGGTGAAAATATTGTTGATGC
GCTGGCAGTGTTCCTGCGCCGGTTGCATTCGATTCCTGTTTGTAATTGTCCTTTTAACAGCGATCGCGTA
TTTCGTCTCGCTCAGGCGCAATCACGAATGAATAACGGTTTGGTTGATGCGAGTGATTTTGATGACGAGC
GTAATGGCTGGCCTGTTGAACAAGTCTGGAAAGAAATGCATAAACTTTTGCCATTCTCACCGGATTCAGT
CGTCACTCATGGTGATTTCTCACTTGATAACCTTATTTTTGACGAGGGGAAATTAATAGGTTGTATTGAT
GTTGGACGAGTCGGAATCGCAGACCGATACCAGGATCTTGCCATCCTATGGAACTGCCTCGGTGAGTTTT
CTCCTTCATTACAGAAACGGCTTTTTCAAAAATATGGTATTGATAATCCTGATATGAATAAATTGCAGTT
TCATTTGATGCTCGATGAGTTTTTCTAATCAGAATTGGTTAATTGGTTGTAACACTGGCAGAGCATTACG
CTGACTTGACGGGACGGCGCAAGCTCATGACCAAAATCCCTTAACGTGAGTTACGCGTCGTTCCACTGAG
CGTCAGAGGTATCACTAGTATTACAGAGGTAAGTTATAACAGTCGCCTAACCC
Features (pLannotate 1.2.2; 28 found; start..end, strand, type, name):
     87..675     -  rep_origin     ori: high-copy-number ColE1/pMB1/pBR322/pUC origin of replication
    846..1706    -  CDS            AmpR: β-lactamase; bla; confers resistance to ampicillin, carbenicillin, and related antibiotics
   1707..1778    -  promoter       AmpR promoter: bla
   1857..2456    +  CDS            PuroR: puromycin N-acetyltransferase; pac from Streptomyces alboniger; confers resistance to puromycin
   2461..2541    +  CDS            HBB (fragment): HBB_PONPY - Experimental evidence at transcript level: Swiss-Prot protein existence level 2. Involved in oxygen transport from the lung to the various peripheral tissues. From Pongo pygmaeus (Bornean orangutan).
   2612..2667    +  polyA_signal   β-globin poly(A) signal: rabbit β-globin polyadenylation signal (Gil and Proudfoot, 1987)
   3646..3666    +  protein_bind   attB4: mutant version of attB; core recombination site for the Gateway® BP reaction BP Clonase™
   3734..3945    +  promoter       EF-1α core promoter: core promoter for human elongation factor EF-1α
   3946..4884    +  intron         EF-1α intron A: intron upstream of the start codon of human EF-1α
   4911..4931    +  protein_bind   attB1: mutant version of attB; core recombination site for the Gateway® BP reaction BP Clonase™
   4951..5646    +  CDS            mKate2: mKate2 is a basic (constitutively fluorescent) red fluorescent protein published in 2009, derived from Entacmaea quadricolor. It is reported to be a rapidly-maturing monomer with moderate acid sensitivity.
   5666..5690    -  protein_bind   attB2: mutant version of attB; recombination site for the Gateway® BP reaction BP Clonase™
   5834..5908    +  CDS            HBB (fragment): HBB_PONPY - Experimental evidence at transcript level: Swiss-Prot protein existence level 2. Involved in oxygen transport from the lung to the various peripheral tissues. From Pongo pygmaeus (Bornean orangutan).
   5979..6034    +  polyA_signal   β-globin poly(A) signal: rabbit β-globin polyadenylation signal (Gil and Proudfoot, 1987)
   6418..6443    +  misc_feature   SA: splice acceptor site
   7115..7135    +  protein_bind   attB4: mutant version of attB; core recombination site for the Gateway® BP reaction BP Clonase™
   7203..7414    +  promoter       EF-1α core promoter: core promoter for human elongation factor EF-1α
   7415..8353    +  intron         EF-1α intron A: intron upstream of the start codon of human EF-1α
   8380..8400    +  protein_bind   attB1: mutant version of attB; core recombination site for the Gateway® BP reaction BP Clonase™
   8411..9127    +  CDS            EBFP2: EBFP2 is a basic (constitutively fluorescent) blue fluorescent protein published in 2007, derived from Aequorea victoria. It is reported to be a rapidly-maturing monomer with moderate acid sensitivity.
   9135..9159    -  protein_bind   attB2: mutant version of attB; recombination site for the Gateway® BP reaction BP Clonase™
   9163..9243    +  CDS            HBB (fragment): HBB_PONPY - Experimental evidence at transcript level: Swiss-Prot protein existence level 2. Involved in oxygen transport from the lung to the various peripheral tissues. From Pongo pygmaeus (Bornean orangutan).
   9314..9369    +  polyA_signal   β-globin poly(A) signal: rabbit β-globin polyadenylation signal (Gil and Proudfoot, 1987)
   9752..9774    -  protein_bind   lac operator (fragment): The lac repressor binds to the lac operator to inhibit transcription in E. coli. This inhibition can be relieved by adding lactose or isopropyl-β-D-thiogalactopyranoside (IPTG). lac repressor encoded by lacI
   9778..9808    -  promoter       lac promoter: promoter for the E. coli lac operon
   9823..9844    -  protein_bind   CAP binding site: CAP binding activates transcription in the presence of cAMP. E. coli catabolite activator protein
   9857..9896    -  CDS            lacI (fragment): lac repressor; lacI; The lac repressor binds to the lac operator to inhibit transcription in E. coli. This inhibition can be relieved by adding lactose or isopropyl-β-D-thiogalactopyranoside (IPTG).
  10069..10878   +  CDS            KanR: aminoglycoside phosphotransferase; aph(3')-Ia; confers resistance to kanamycin in bacteria or G418 (Geneticin®) in eukaryotes
