[The description below was written by a language model from this plasmid's Addgene catalogue record and pLannotate feature annotations shown in this document.]
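Description:
LSB-hsa-miR-873-3p is a mammalian expression and synthetic-biology plasmid of about 11 kb, built on the Low Sensor Backbone (LSB), that reports the activity of the human microRNA miR-873-3p by ratiometric fluorescence. It replicates in E. coli from a high-copy ColE1/pUC-type origin and carries both an ampicillin (β-lactamase) and a kanamycin (aminoglycoside phosphotransferase) resistance gene, so it is maintained under dual selection. Remnants of a lac promoter/operator region are also annotated in the backbone.

The payload is two parallel transcription units in the same orientation. Each is driven by the human EF-1α core promoter with its intron A, is flanked by Gateway attB4/attB1/attB2 recombination scars, and ends in a rabbit β-globin polyadenylation signal. The first unit encodes the red fluorescent protein mKate2. According to the catalogue entry it carries the hsa-miR-873-3p target in its 3' UTR, although the target site itself is not annotated as a separate feature. The second unit encodes the blue protein EBFP2 without a target and serves as an internal reference for delivery and expression level. When miR-873-3p is active in a transfected cell, mKate2 output falls relative to EBFP2, giving a normalised readout of repression.

A puromycin N-acetyltransferase gene with its own β-globin poly(A) signal allows selection in mammalian cells, but no promoter for it is annotated in the feature table. The depositor notes that the repeated poly(A) elements make the plasmid inherently unstable. The physical plasmid also differs slightly from the deposited sequence, with short insertions flanking the puromycin coding region that are reported not to affect selection.
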