Addgene plasmid #103738: LSB-hsa-miR-873-3p
Purpose: Used to sense miRNA activity using fluorescence based tools. hsa-miR-873-3p target in 3' UTR of of mKate. miRNA activity can be measured by the repression of mKate2 relative to EBFP2 fluorescent proteins . Plasmid is inherently unstable; please see Depositor Comments
Depositing lab: Ron Weiss. Depositing organization: Massachusetts Institute of Technology. Publication: A mixed antagonistic/synergistic miRNA repression model enables accurate predictions of multi-input miRNA sensor activity. Gam JJ, Babb J, Weiss R. Nat Commun. 2018 Jun 22;9(1):2430. doi: 10.1038/s41467-018-04575-0. PubMed 29934631.
Backbone
  Vector backbone: Low Sensor Backbone (LSB)
  Vector type: Mammalian Expression, Synthetic Biology
Growth in bacteria
  Bacterial resistance: Ampicillin and Kanamycin, 100 & 50 μg/mL
  Growth temperature: 30°C
  Growth strain: NEB Stable
  Copy number: High Copy
Gene/Insert
  Gene/Insert name: hsa-miR-873-3p target
  Species: H. sapiens (human)
  Entrez Gene: MIR873 (a.k.a. MIRN873, hsa-mir-873, mir-873)
  Promoter: EF-1a
  Cloning method: Gibson Cloning
Terms and licenses: Academic/Nonprofit Terms; Industry Terms: Not Available to Industry
Depositor comments: Please note that this plasmid is inherently unstable due to a repeating poly A element. We recommend performing a diagnostic digest on multiple colonies upon receipt. The depositors would like to note the presence of several discrepancies between the depositor sequence and physical plasmid sequence. In particular, the sequences upstream and downstream of the puromycin coding region have 10 bp insertions which do not affect the ability to perform puromycin selection. The sequences for those regions within the physical plasmids are as follows: Upstream of Puro: GAATTCGACCGCCTGTCTCAAGGTGCCACC; Downstream of Puro: GCTTTGAGACTACGCGTGAATTCACTCCTC. Please contact if you are interested in this plasmid prior to placing an order.
How to cite: LSB-hsa-miR-873-3p was a gift from Ron Weiss (Addgene plasmid # 103738 ; http://n2t.net/addgene:103738 ; RRID:Addgene_103738)
