>Addgene plasmid #103738 | LSB-hsa-miR-873-3p | depositor partial sequence | sequence record 196525 | hsa-miR-873-3p target
TCCCGGGAACTCATCAGTCTCC
